>Addgene plasmid #184042 | H2B-GFP-Aurora B WT | addgene full sequence | sequence record 419575 | Addgene NGS Result
TAGTTATTAATAGTAATCAATTACGGGGTCATTAGTTCATAGCCCATATATGGAGTTCCGCGTTACATAA
CTTACGGTAAATGGCCCGCCTGGCTGACCGCCCAACGACCCCCGCCCATTGACGTCAATAATGACGTATG
TTCCCATAGTAACGCCAATAGGGACTTTCCATTGACGTCAATGGGTGGAGTATTTACGGTAAACTGCCCA
CTTGGCAGTACATCAAGTGTATCATATGCCAAGTACGCCCCCTATTGACGTCAATGACGGTAAATGGCCC
GCCTGGCATTATGCCCAGTACATGACCTTATGGGACTTTCCTACTTGGCAGTACATCTACGTATTAGTCA
TCGCTATTACCATGGTGATGCGGTTTTGGCAGTACATCAATGGGCGTGGATAGCGGTTTGACTCACGGGG
ATTTCCAAGTCTCCACCCCATTGACGTCAATGGGAGTTTGTTTTGGCACCAAAATCAACGGGACTTTCCA
AAATGTCGTAACAACTCCGCCCCATTGACGCAAATGGGCGGTAGGCGTGTACGGTGGGAGGTCTATATAA
GCAGAGCTGGTTTAGTGAACCGTCAGATCCGCTAGCATGCCAGAGCCAGCGAAGTCTGCTCCCGCCCCGA
AAAAGGGCTCCAAGAAGGCGGTGACTAAGGCGCAGAAGAAAGGCGGCAAGAAGCGCAAGCGCAGCCGCAA
GGAGAGCTATTCCATCTATGTGTACAAGGTTCTGAAGCAGGTCCACCCTGACACCGGCATTTCGTCCAAG
GCCATGGGCATCATGAATTCGTTTGTGAACGACATTTTCGAGCGCATCGCAGGTGAGGCTTCCCGCCTGG
CGCATTACAACAAGCGCTCGACCATCACCTCCAGGGAGATCCAGACGGCCGTGCGCCTGCTGCTGCCTGG
GGAGTTGGCCAAGCACGCCGTGTCCGAGGGTACTAAGGCCATCACCAAGTACACCAGCGCTAAGGATCCA
CCGGTCGCCACCATGGTGAGCAAGGGCGAGGAGCTGTTCACCGGGGTGGTGCCCATCCTGGTCGAGCTGG
ACGGCGACGTAAACGGCCACAAGTTCAGCGTGTCCGGCGAGGGCGAGGGCGATGCCACCTACGGCAAGCT
GACCCTGAAGTTCATCTGCACCACCGGCAAGCTGCCCGTGCCCTGGCCCACCCTCGTGACCACCCTGACC
TACGGCGTGCAGTGCTTCAGCCGCTACCCCGACCACATGAAGCAGCACGACTTCTTCAAGTCCGCCATGC
CCGAAGGCTACGTCCAGGAGCGCACCATCTTCTTCAAGGACGACGGCAACTACAAGACCCGCGCCGAGGT
GAAGTTCGAGGGCGACACCCTGGTGAACCGCATCGAGCTGAAGGGCATCGACTTCAAGGAGGACGGCAAC
ATCCTGGGGCACAAGCTGGAGTACAACTACAACAGCCACAACGTCTATATCATGGCCGACAAGCAGAAGA
ACGGCATCAAGGTGAACTTCAAGATCCGCCACAACATCGAGGACGGCAGCGTGCAGCTCGCCGACCACTA
CCAGCAGAACACCCCCATCGGCGACGGCCCCGTGCTGCTGCCCGACAACCACTACCTGAGCACCCAGTCC
GCCCTGAGCAAAGACCCCAACGAGAAGCGCGATCACATGGTCCTGCTGGAGTTCGTGACCGCCGCCGGGA
TCACTCTCGGCATGGACGAGCTGTACAAGTCCGGAACCCCATCTGCACTTGTCCTCATGAGCCGCTCCAA
TGTCCAGCCCACAGCTGCCCCTGGCCAGAAGGTGATGGAGAATAGCAGTGGGACACCCGACATCTTAACG
CGGCACTTCACAATTGATGACTTTGAGATTGGGCGTCCTCTGGGCAAAGGCAAGTTTGGAAACGTGTACT
TGGCTCGGGAGAAGAAAAGCCATTTCATCGTGGCGCTCAAGGTCCTCTTCAAGTCCCAGATAGAGAAGGA
GGGCGTGGAGCATCAGCTGCGCAGAGAGATCGAAATCCAGGCCCACCTGCACCATCCCAACATCCTGCGT
CTCTACAACTATTTTTATGACCGGAGGAGGATCTACTTGATTCTAGAGTATGCCCCCCGCGGGGAGCTCT
ACAAGGAGCTGCAGAAGAGCTGCACATTTGACGAGCAGCGAACAGCCACGATCATGGAGGAGTTGGCAGA
TGCTCTAATGTACTGCCATGGGAAGAAGGTGATTCACAGAGACATAAAGCCAGAAAATCTGCTCTTAGGG
CTCAAGGGAGAGCTGAAGATTGCTGACTTCGGCTGGTCTGTGCATGCGCCCTCCCTGAGGAGGAAGACAA
TGTGTGGCACCCTGGACTACCTGCCCCCAGAGATGATTGAGGGGCGCATGCACAATGAGAAGGTGGATCT
GTGGTGCATTGGAGTGCTTTGCTATGAGCTGCTGGTGGGGAACCCACCCTTTGAGAGTGCATCACACAAC
GAGACCTATCGCCGCATCGTCAAGGTGGACCTAAAGTTCCCCGCTTCCGTGCCCATGGGAGCCCAGGACC
TCATCTCCAAACTGCTCAGGCATAACCCCTCGGAACGGCTGCCCCTGGCCCAGGTCTCAGCCCACCCTTG
GGTCCGGGCCAACTCTCGGAGGGTGCTGCCTCCCTCTGCCCTTCAATCTGTCGCCTGCCCAACTTTCTTG
TACAAAGTGGTTGATAGCTTAACTAGTTAGCGGACCGACGCGTTAAGCGGCCGCACTCGAGGTTTAAACG
GGCCCGGGATCCACCGGATCTAGATAACTGATCATAATCAGCCATACCACATTTGTAGAGGTTTTACTTG
CTTTAAAAAACCTCCCACACCTCCCCCTGAACCTGAAACATAAAATGAATGCAATTGTTGTTGTTAACTT
GTTTATTGCAGCTTATAATGGTTACAAATAAAGCAATAGCATCACAAATTTCACAAATAAAGCATTTTTT
TCACTGCATTCTAGTTGTGGTTTGTCCAAACTCATCAATGTATCTTAACGCGTAAATTGTAAGCGTTAAT
ATTTTGTTAAAATTCGCGTTAAATTTTTGTTAAATCAGCTCATTTTTTAACCAATAGGCCGAAATCGGCA
AAATCCCTTATAAATCAAAAGAATAGACCGAGATAGGGT
[37 nt withheld, positions 3120-3156]
AAAGAACGTGGACTCCAACGTCAAAGG
[49 nt withheld, positions 3184-3232]
T
[91 nt withheld, positions 3234-3324]
G
[124 nt withheld, positions 3326-3449]
CAGGTGGCACTTTTCGGGGAAATGTGCGCGGAACCCCTATTTGTTTATTTTTCTAAATACATTCAAATAT
GTATCCGCTCATGAGACAATAACCCTGATAAATGCTTCAATAATATTGAAAAAGGAAGAGTCCTGAGGCG
GAAAGAACCAGCTGTGGAATGTGTGTCAGTTAGGGTGTGGAAAGTCCCCAGGCTCCCCAGCAGGCAGAAG
TATGCAAAGCATGCATCTCAATTAGTCAGCAACCAGGTGTGGAAAGTCCCCAGGCTCCCCAGCAGGCAGA
AGTATGCAAAGCATGCATCTCAATTAGTCAGCAACCATAGTCCCGCCCCTAACTCCGCCCATCCCGCCCC
TAACTCCGCCCAGTTCCGCCCATTCTCCGCCCCATGGCTGACTAATTTTTTTTATTTATGCAGAGGCCGA
GGCCGCCTCGGCCTCTGAGCTATTCCAGAAGTAGTGAGGAGGCTTTTTTGGAGGCCTAGGCTTTTGCAAA
GATCGATCAAGAGACAGGATGAGGATCGTTTCGCATGATTGAACAAGATGGATTGCACGCAGGTTCTCCG
GCCGCTTGGGTGGAGAGGCTATTCGGCTATGACTGGGCACAACAGACAATCGGCTGCTCTGATGCCGCCG
TGTTCCGGCTGTCAGCGCAGGGGCGCCCGGTTCTTTTTGTCAAGACCGACCTGTCCGGTGCCCTGAATGA
ACTGCAAGACGAGGCAGCGCGGCTATCGTGGCTGGCCACGACGGGCGTTCCTTGCGCAGCTGTGCTCGAC
GTTGTCACTGAAGCGGGAAGGGACTGGCTGCTATTGGGCGAAGTGCCGGGGCAGGATCTCCTGTCATCTC
ACCTTGCTCCTGCCGAGAAAGTATCCATCATGGCTGATGCAATGCGGCGGCTGCATACGCTTGATCCGGC
TACCTGCCCATTCGACCACCAAGCGAAACATCGCATCGAGCGAGCACGTACTCGGATGGAAGCCGGTCTT
GTCGATCAGGATGATCTGGACGAAGAGCATCAGGGGCTCGCGCCAGCCGAACTGTTCGCCAGGCTCAAGG
CGAGCATGCCCGACGGCGAGGATCTCGTCGTGACCCATGGCGATGCCTGCTTGCCGAATATCATGGTGGA
AAATGGCCGCTTTTCTGGATTCATCGACTGTGGCCGGCTGGGTGTGGCGGACCGCTATCAGGACATAGCG
TTGGCTACCCGTGATATTGCTGAAGAGCTTGGCGGCGAATGGGCTGACCGCTTCCTCGTGCTTTACGGTA
TCGCCGCTCCCGATTCGCAGCGCATCGCCTTCTATCGCCTTCTTGACGAGTTCTTCTGAGCGGGACTCTG
GGGTTCGAAATGACCGACCAAGCGACGCCCAACCTGCCATCACGAGATTTCGATTCCACCGCCGCCTTCT
ATGAAAGGTTGGGCTTCGGAATCGTTTTCCGGGACGCCGGCTGGATGATCCTCCAGCGCGGGGATCTCAT
GCTGGAGTTCTTCGCCCACCCTAGGGGGAGGCTAACTGAAACACGGAAGGAGACAATACCGGAAGGAACC
CGCGCTATGACGGCAATAAAAAGACAGAATAAAACGCACGGTGTTGGGTCGTTTGTTCATAAACGCGGGG
TTCGGTCCCAGGGCTGGCACTCTGTCGATACCCCACCGAGACCCCATTGGGGCCAATACGCCCGCGTTTC
TTCCTTTTCCCCACCCCACCCCCCAAGTTCGGGTGAAGGCCCAGGGCTCGCAGCCAACGTCGGGGCGGCA
GGCCCTGCCATAGCCTCAGGTTACTCATATATACTTTAGATTGATTTAAAACTTCATTTTTAATTTAAAA
GGATCTAGGTGAAGATCCTTTTTGATAATCTCATGACCAAAATCCCTTAACGTGAGTTTTCGTTCCACTG
AGCGTCAGACCCCGTAGAAAAGATCAAAGGATCTTCTTGAGATCCTTTTTTTCTGCGCGTAATCTGCTGC
TTGCAAACAAAAAAACCACCGCTACCAGCGGTGGTTTGTTTGCCGGATCAAGAGCTACCAACTCTTTTTC
CGAAGGTAACTGGCTTCAGCAGAGCGCAGATACCAAATACTGTTCTTCTAGTGTAGCCGTAGTTAGGCCA
CCACTTCAAGAACTCTGTAGCACCGCCTACATACCTCGCTCTGCTAATCCTGTTACCAGTGGCTGCTGCC
AGTGGCGATAAGTCGTGTCTTACCGGGTTGGACTCAAGACGATAGTTACCGGATAAGGCGCAGCGGTCGG
GCTGAACGGGGGGTTCGTGCACACAGCCCAGCTTGGAGCGAACGACCTACACCGAACTGAGATACCTACA
GCGTGAGCTATGAGAAAGCGCCACGCTTCCCGAAGGGAGAAAGGCGGACAGGTATCCGGTAAGCGGCAGG
GTCGGAACAGGAGAGCGCACGAGGGAGCTTCCAGGGGGAAACGCCTGGTATCTTTATAGTCCTGTCGGGT
TTCGCCACCTCTGACTTGAGCGTCGATTTTTGTGATGCTCGTCAGGGGGGCGGAGCCTATGGAAAAACGC
CAGCAACGCGGCCTTTTTACGGTTCCTGGCCTTTTGCTGGCCTTTTGCTCACATGTTCTTTCCTGCGTTA
TCCCCTGATTCTGTGGATAACCGTATTACCGCCATGCAT
Features (pLannotate 1.2.2; 17 found; start..end, strand, type, name):
     61..364     +  enhancer       CMV enhancer: human cytomegalovirus immediate early enhancer
    365..568     +  promoter       CMV promoter: human cytomegalovirus (CMV) immediate early promoter
    597..974     +  CDS            H2B: human histone H2B; HIST1H2BJ
    993..1709    +  CDS            EGFP: EGFP is a basic (constitutively fluorescent) green fluorescent protein published in 1996, derived from Aequorea victoria. It is reported to be a rapidly-maturing weak dimer with moderate acid sensitivity.
   1716..2645    +  CDS            AURKB (fragment): AURKB_HUMAN - Also known as AIK2, AIM1, AIRK2, ARK2, STK1, STK12, STK5. Experimental evidence at protein level: Swiss-Prot protein existence level 1. Serine/threonine-protein kinase component of the chromosomal passenger complex (CPC), a complex that acts as a key regulator of mitosis. The CPC complex has essential functions at the centromere in ensuring correct chromosome alignment and segregation and is required for chromatin-induced microtubule stabilization and spindle assembly. Involved in the bipolar attachment of spindle microtubules to kinetochores and is a key regulator for the onset
   2648..2671    -  protein_bind   attB2: mutant version of attB; recombination site for the Gateway® BP reaction BP Clonase™
   2729..2747    +  misc_feature   MCS (fragment): multiple cloning site
   2759..2843    +  CDS            large T antigen (fragment): large T antigen from SV40 (simian virus 40)
   2866..2987    +  polyA_signal   SV40 poly(A) signal: SV40 polyadenylation signal
   3021..3449    -  rep_origin     f1 ori (sequence partly withheld): f1 bacteriophage origin of replication; arrow indicates direction of (+) strand synthesis
   3476..3580    +  promoter       AmpR promoter: bla
   3582..3939    +  promoter       SV40 promoter: SV40 enhancer and early promoter
   3974..4768    +  CDS            NeoR/KanR: aminoglycoside phosphotransferase from Tn5; aph(3')-II (or nptII); confers resistance to neomycin, kanamycin, and G418 (Geneticin®)
   4789..4941    +  CDS            ble (fragment): BLE_KLEPN - Experimental evidence at protein level: Swiss-Prot protein existence level 1. Binding protein with a strong affinity to the bleomycin family of antibiotics. Binds to CL990; an antimitotic-antibiotic compound. From Klebsiella pneumoniae.
   5000..5047    +  polyA_signal   HSV TK poly(A) signal: herpes simplex virus thymidine kinase polyadenylation signal (Cole and Stacy, 1985)
   5138..5154    -  polyA_signal   bGH poly(A) signal (fragment): bovine growth hormone polyadenylation signal
   5376..5964    +  rep_origin     ori: high-copy-number ColE1/pMB1/pBR322/pUC origin of replication
