[The description below was written by a language model from this plasmid's Addgene catalogue record and pLannotate feature annotations shown in this document.]
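Description:
H2B-GFP-Aurora B WT is a 6,078 bp mammalian expression plasmid built on an H2B-EGFP backbone. It is propagated in E. coli from a high-copy ColE1/pUC-type origin and also carries an f1 phage origin. A single NeoR/KanR gene (Tn5 aminoglycoside phosphotransferase) provides both selections. It is preceded by a bacterial bla-type promoter for kanamycin resistance in bacteria and by the SV40 enhancer/early promoter for G418 selection in mammalian cells, and it is terminated by the HSV TK polyadenylation signal. The short ble, bGH poly(A) and SV40 large T antigen fragments in the feature table appear to be backbone remnants rather than functional elements.

The expression cassette is driven by the human CMV immediate-early enhancer and promoter and ends with the SV40 poly(A) signal. It encodes a three-part fusion in the order human histone H2B (HIST1H2BJ), EGFP and wild-type human Aurora B kinase (AURKB). The kinase coding sequence was inserted by restriction cloning between Kpn2I and ApaI sites, both of which are retained. The annotation tool labels the AURKB region as a fragment of about 930 nt, while the catalogue lists a 954 bp insert. An attB2 Gateway site lies immediately downstream, suggesting the insert came from a Gateway-derived clone.

Fusing Aurora B to H2B would be expected to tether it to chromatin, away from its normal localisation as part of the chromosomal passenger complex, while EGFP allows the fusion to be visualised. The associated publication studies how Aurora B and the PP1/RepoMan complex shape the spatial and temporal pattern of mitotic H2B S6 phosphorylation, which fits with using the plasmid to test the effects of chromatin-targeted kinase activity. The "WT" label implies comparison with mutant versions, but the record describes none.
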