Addgene plasmid #184042: H2B-GFP-Aurora B WT
Purpose: Expresses H2B-GFP fused to Aurora B WT
Depositing lab: Lienhard Schmitz. Depositing organization: Justus Liebig-Universitaet Giessen. Publication: The Aurora B-controlled PP1/RepoMan complex determines the spatial and temporal distribution of mitotic H2B S6 phosphorylation. Pfisterer M, Robert R, Saul VV, Pritz A, Seibert M, Feederle R, Schmitz ML. Open Biol. 2024 May;14(5):230460. doi: 10.1098/rsob.230460. Epub 2024 May 29. PubMed 38806145.
Backbone
  Vector backbone: H2B-EGFP
  Backbone size w/o insert (bp): 5111
  Total vector size (bp): 6078
  Vector type: Mammalian Expression
  Selectable markers: Neomycin (select with G418)
Growth in bacteria
  Bacterial resistance: Kanamycin, 50 μg/mL
  Growth temperature: 37°C
  Growth strain: DH5alpha
  Copy number: High Copy
Gene/Insert
  Gene/Insert name: AURKB (alt name: Aurora B)
  Species: H. sapiens (human)
  Insert size (bp): 954
  GenBank ID: NM_001256834.3
  Entrez Gene: AURKB (a.k.a. AIK2, AIM-1, AIM1, ARK-2, ARK2, AurB, IPL1, PPP1R48, STK-1, STK12, STK5, aurkb-sv1, aurkb-sv2)
  Promoter: CMV
  Tag / fusion protein: H2B (N terminal on backbone); EGFP (N terminal on backbone)
  Cloning method: Restriction Enzyme; 5′ cloning site Kpn2I (not destroyed); 3′ cloning site ApaI (not destroyed)
  Sequencing primers: 5′ CAACGGGACTTTCCAAAATG; 3′ CCTCTACAAATGTGGTATGG
Terms and licenses: Academic/Nonprofit Terms; Industry Terms: Not Available to Industry
How to cite: H2B-GFP-Aurora B WT was a gift from Lienhard Schmitz (Addgene plasmid # 184042 ; http://n2t.net/addgene:184042 ; RRID:Addgene_184042)
